Addgene plasmid #67111: pCellFree_G03 DDX5
Purpose: Standard for cell-free expression benchmarking.
Depositing lab: Kirill Alexandrov. Depositing organization: University of Queensland. Publication: Performance benchmarking of four cell-free protein expression systems. Gagoski D, Polinkovsky ME, Mureev S, Kunert A, Johnston W, Gambin Y, Alexandrov K. Biotechnol Bioeng. 2015 Aug 24. doi: 10.1002/bit.25814. PubMed 26301602.
Backbone
  Vector backbone: pCellFree_G03
  Vector type: Cell-free expression
Growth in bacteria
  Bacterial resistance: Ampicillin, 100 μg/mL
  Growth temperature: 37°C
  Growth strain: DH5alpha
  Copy number: High Copy
Gene/Insert
  Gene/Insert name: DDX5 (alt name: Probable ATP-dependent RNA helicase DDX5)
  Species: H. sapiens (human)
  Entrez Gene: DDX5 (a.k.a. G17P1, HLR1, HUMP68, p68)
  Promoter: T7
  Tag / fusion protein: His (N terminal on backbone); EGFP (N terminal on backbone)
  Cloning method: Gateway Cloning
  Sequencing primers: 5′ EGFP-C; 3′ T7 terminal
Terms and licenses: Academic/Nonprofit Terms; Industry Terms: Not Available to Industry
How to cite: pCellFree_G03 DDX5 was a gift from Kirill Alexandrov (Addgene plasmid # 67111 ; http://n2t.net/addgene:67111 ; RRID:Addgene_67111)
