[The description below was written by a language model from this plasmid's Addgene catalogue record.]
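Description:
pCellFree_G03 DDX5 is a cell-free expression plasmid built on the pCellFree_G03 backbone, designed to serve as a template for in vitro transcription and translation rather than for expression in living cells. It is propagated in E. coli as a high-copy plasmid under ampicillin selection. The record does not name the origin of replication, and no feature table is provided, so any translation-enhancing leader elements or other regulatory sequences in the backbone cannot be described here.

The insert is human DDX5 (also known as p68), annotated as a probable ATP-dependent RNA helicase of the DEAD-box family. It was introduced by Gateway recombination cloning, which would normally leave att recombination sites flanking the open reading frame. Transcription is driven by a T7 promoter, so T7 RNA polymerase must be supplied in the reaction to generate mRNA. The listed 3′ sequencing primer suggests that a T7 terminator region lies downstream of the insert. The backbone contributes two N-terminal fusion partners, a His tag and EGFP, so the product is a His-EGFP-DDX5 fusion. The His tag allows metal-affinity capture or detection, while EGFP gives a fluorescent readout of the yield and integrity of the translated protein without purification.

The stated purpose is to act as a standard for benchmarking cell-free expression. It belongs to work comparing the performance of four different cell-free protein expression systems, where a fluorescently tagged human protein of this kind provides a common test substrate for assessing how well each system produces it.
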