>Addgene plasmid #67111 | pCellFree_G03 DDX5 | addgene partial sequence | sequence record 120535 | EGFP-N 5'-CGTCGCCGTCCAGCTCGACCAG-3'
CCTTGCTTGTGCCGTGGTGATGGTGGTGATGGTGGTGACCAGAGGTGCCCATGGTTTCACTTACGTGTTT
AATGTCTTTACAGACTTTATACATTACTGTCATGGTTAAATAAAATAAAATAAAATAAAATAAAATAAAA
TAAAATAAAATAAAATAAAATAAAATAAACTTAAGATGTCCCTATAGTGAGTCGTATTAGACGTCAGGTG
GCACTTTTCGGGGAAATGTGCGCGGAACCCCTATTTGTTTATTTTTCTAAATACATTCAAATATGTATCC
GCTCATGAGACAATAACCCTGATAAATGCTTCAATAATATTGAAAAAGGAAGAGTATGAGTATTCAACAT
TTCCGTGTCGCCCTTATTCCCTTTTTTGCGGCATTTTGCCTTCCTGTTTTTGCTCACCCAGAAACGCTGG
TGAAAGTAAAAGATGCTGAAGATCAGTTGGGTGCACGAGTGGGTTACATCGAACTGGATCTCAACAGCGG
TAAGATCCTTGAGAGTTTTCGCCCCGAAGAACGTTTTCCAATGATGAGCACTTTTAAAGTTCTGCTATGT
GGCGCGGTATTATCCCGTATTGACGCCGGGCAAGAGCAACTCGGTCGCCGCATACACTATTCTCAGAATG
ACTTGGTTGAGTACTCACCAGTCACAGAAAAGCATCTTACGGATGGCATGACAGTAAGAGAATTATGCAG
TGCTGCCATAACCATGAGTGATAACACTGCGGCCAACTTACTTCTGACAACGATCGGAGGACCGAAGGAG
CTAACCGCTTTTTTGCACAACATGGGGGATCATGTAACTCGCCTTGATCGTTGGGAACCCGGAGCTGAAT
GAAGCCATACCAAACGACGAGCGTGACACCACGATGCCTGTAGCAATGGCAACAACGTTGCGCAAACTAT
TAACTGGCGAACTACTTACTCTAGCTTCCCGGCAACAATTAATAGACTGGATGGAGGCGGATAAAGTTGC
AGGACCACTTCTGCGCTCGGCCCTTCCGGCTGGCT
