>Addgene plasmid #67111 | pCellFree_G03 DDX5 | addgene partial sequence | sequence record 120536 | T7term 5'-GCTAGTTATTGCTCAGCGG-3'
GGTACCACGCGTACCCAACACACGGACACATGCACGAACACGCATGCAGAGAGATCATACATCATCTATA
GAGAAGTACACGTAAAAGTAAGACTCGTCGTCTGCCAGCTACAACCGAGAAGGCGACGTGAAAGGAACAA
GAAAGGAGGAGGAGGGCGGCCGCTTACACCACTTTGTACAAGAAAGTTGGGTATTGGGAATATCCTGTTG
GCATTGGATAACCAATCATAGGTGCAGCTGCAGTAGCAGGATATGCATATGCCTGTTGGTTCATACCATT
GTGCATATTTGGAACATTACTTCCGTATTGCTGAGTGCTATCATAACCATTCTGGTAAGTCCCTGTTGGA
TTACCAGTCCTAAAACTGGTCTGTATACCAGCAGACACAAAATTACTTCCAAAGCTCCCATTGGTGTAAT
TTGCAGCACTGTAAACACCATTCTGAGTTTTTGCCCCAAAATCTCTTTTAAGCAGGCTAGAGTAACCTCT
GTCATAATTTTCCCTGTCTCTAAAGGTATTAAATCCACCCCTTTTGCCCGCAGAGTATCTGTCCCGACGG
TCATCCTTCATGCCTCCTCTACCCCTGGAACGACCTGAACCTCTGTCTTCGACCAACTGAAGCAACTTGG
GATTAATTGCTTGATTAGCTTCACGAAGCACAGAGATAAGGTCGCTCACTTGCTTTATGTTATTAGGTGT
AAAGAAAGTGTATGCTGTGCCTGTTTTGGTACTGCGAGCAGTTCTTCCAATTCGATGAATATAATCCTCT
GAGGAGTTAGGGTAGTCATAATTGATGACAAATTTCACATCTTCCACATCTAGCCCTCTGGAGGCCACAT
CTGTAGCAATCAGAATAGGAGCTTTTCCATGTTTGAATTCATTTAGAACCCAGTCACGCT
